LOCUS       Exported 12355 bp ds-DNA circular SYN 13-MAY-2021
DEFINITION  Lgg-1 tagged with oxCerulean-oxVenus (dFP, or double fluorescent
            protein), expressed in body wall muscle, for monitoring autophagy.
ACCESSION   .
VERSION     .
KEYWORDS    pMyo-3::oxCerulean-oxVenus::Lgg-1
SOURCE      synthetic DNA construct
  ORGANISM  synthetic DNA construct
REFERENCE   1 (bases 1 to 12355)
  AUTHORS   Chapin HA, Okada M, Merz AJ, Miller DL
  TITLE     Tissue-specific autophagy responses to aging and stress in C.
            elegans.
  JOURNAL   Aging (Albany NY). 2015 Jun 30.
  PUBMED    26142908
REFERENCE   2 (bases 1 to 12355)
  AUTHORS   .
  TITLE     Direct Submission
  JOURNAL   Exported May 13, 2021 from SnapGene Server 1.1.58
            http://www.snapgene.com
FEATURES             Location/Qualifiers
     source          1..12355
                     /organism="synthetic DNA construct"
                     /mol_type="other DNA"
     primer_bind     complement(214..233)
                     /label=pRS-marker
                     /note="pRS vectors, use to sequence yeast selectable
                     marker"
     primer_bind     333..355
                     /label=pGEX 3'
                     /note="pGEX vectors, reverse primer"
     primer_bind     complement(393..411)
                     /label=pBRforEco
                     /note="pBR322 vectors, upsteam of EcoRI site, forward
                     primer"
     promoter        479..583
                     /gene="bla"
                     /label=AmpR promoter
     CDS             584..1444
                     /codon_start=1
                     /gene="bla"
                     /product="beta-lactamase"
                     /label=AmpR
                     /note="confers resistance to ampicillin, carbenicillin, and
                     related antibiotics"
                     /translation="MSIQHFRVALIPFFAAFCLPVFAHPETLVKVKDAEDQLGARVGYI
                     ELDLNSGKILESFRPEERFPMMSTFKVLLCGAVLSRIDAGQEQLGRRIHYSQNDLVEYS
                     PVTEKHLTDGMTVRELCSAAITMSDNTAANLLLTTIGGPKELTAFLHNMGDHVTRLDRW
                     EPELNEAIPNDERDTTMPVAMATTLRKLLTGELLTLASRQQLIDWMEADKVAGPLLRSA
                     LPAGWFIADKSGAGERGSRGIIAALGPDGKPSRIVVIYTTGSQATMDERNRQIAEIGAS
                     LIKHW"
     primer_bind     complement(802..821)
                     /label=Amp-R
                     /note="Ampicillin resistance gene, reverse primer"
     rep_origin      1615..2203
                     /direction=RIGHT
                     /label=ori
                     /note="high-copy-number ColE1/pMB1/pBR322/pUC origin of
                     replication"
     primer_bind     2104..2123
                     /label=pBR322ori-F
                     /note="pBR322 origin, forward primer"
     CDS             complement(3839..3850)
                     /codon_start=1
                     /product="Factor Xa recognition and cleavage site"
                     /label=Factor Xa site
                     /translation="IEGR"
     protein_bind    5916..5936
                     /gene="mutant version of attB"
                     /label=attB4
                     /bound_moiety="BP Clonase(TM)"
                     /note="core recombination site for the Gateway(R) BP
                     reaction"
     protein_bind    8442..8466
                     /gene="mutant version of attB"
                     /label=attB1
                     /bound_moiety="BP Clonase(TM)"
                     /note="recombination site for the Gateway(R) BP reaction"
     CDS             9297..9317
                     /codon_start=1
                     /product="tobacco etch virus (TEV) protease recognition and
                     cleavage site"
                     /label=TEV site
                     /translation="ENLYFQG"
     protein_bind    complement(10069..10093)
                     /gene="mutant version of attB"
                     /label=attB2
                     /bound_moiety="BP Clonase(TM)"
                     /note="recombination site for the Gateway(R) BP reaction"
     protein_bind    complement(10823..10843)
                     /gene="mutant version of attB"
                     /label=attB3
                     /bound_moiety="BP Clonase(TM)"
                     /note="core recombination site for the Gateway(R) BP
                     reaction"
     primer_bind     complement(10851..10868)
                     /label=M13 Forward
                     /note="In lacZ gene. Also called M13-F20 or M13 (-21)
                     Forward"
     primer_bind     complement(10851..10867)
                     /label=M13 fwd
                     /note="common sequencing primer, one of multiple similar
                     variants"
ORIGIN
        1 cacgtgacgt cgtgactggg aaaaccctgg cgttacccaa cttaatcgcc ttgcagcaca
       61 tccccctttc gccagctggc gtaatagcga agaggcccgc accgatcgcc cttcccaaca
      121 gttgcgcagc ctgaatggcg aatggcgcct gatgcggtat tttctcctta cgcatctgtg
      181 cggtatttca caccgcatat ggtgcactct cagtacaatc tgctctgatg ccgcatagtt
      241 aagccagccc cgacacccgc caacacccgc tgacgcgccc tgacgggctt gtctgctccc
      301 ggcatccgct tacagacaag ctgtgaccgt ctccgggagc tgcatgtgtc agaggttttc
      361 accgtcatca ccgaaacgcg cgagacgaaa gggcctcgtg atacgcctat ttttataggt
      421 taatgtcatg ataataatgg tttcttagac gtcaggtggc acttttcggg gaaatgtgcg
      481 cggaacccct atttgtttat ttttctaaat acattcaaat atgtatccgc tcatgagaca
      541 ataaccctga taaatgcttc aataatattg aaaaaggaag agtatgagta ttcaacattt
      601 ccgtgtcgcc cttattccct tttttgcggc attttgcctt cctgtttttg ctcacccaga
      661 aacgctggtg aaagtaaaag atgctgaaga tcagttgggt gcacgagtgg gttacatcga
      721 actggatctc aacagcggta agatccttga gagttttcgc cccgaagaac gttttccaat
      781 gatgagcact tttaaagttc tgctatgtgg cgcggtatta tcccgtattg acgccgggca
      841 agagcaactc ggtcgccgca tacactattc tcagaatgac ttggttgagt actcaccagt
      901 cacagaaaag catcttacgg atggcatgac agtaagagaa ttatgcagtg ctgccataac
      961 catgagtgat aacactgcgg ccaacttact tctgacaacg atcggaggac cgaaggagct
     1021 aaccgctttt ttgcacaaca tgggggatca tgtaactcgc cttgatcgtt gggaaccgga
     1081 gctgaatgaa gccataccaa acgacgagcg tgacaccacg atgcctgtag caatggcaac
     1141 aacgttgcgc aaactattaa ctggcgaact acttactcta gcttcccggc aacaattaat
     1201 agactggatg gaggcggata aagttgcagg accacttctg cgctcggccc ttccggctgg
     1261 ctggtttatt gctgataaat ctggagccgg tgagcgtggg tctcgcggta tcattgcagc
     1321 actggggcca gatggtaagc cctcccgtat cgtagttatc tacacgacgg ggagtcaggc
     1381 aactatggat gaacgaaata gacagatcgc tgagataggt gcctcactga ttaagcattg
     1441 gtaactgtca gaccaagttt actcatatat actttagatt gatttaaaac ttcattttta
     1501 atttaaaagg atctaggtga agatcctttt tgataatctc atgaccaaaa tcccttaacg
     1561 tgagttttcg ttccactgag cgtcagaccc cgtagaaaag atcaaaggat cttcttgaga
     1621 tccttttttt ctgcgcgtaa tctgctgctt gcaaacaaaa aaaccaccgc taccagcggt
     1681 ggtttgtttg ccggatcaag agctaccaac tctttttccg aaggtaactg gcttcagcag
     1741 agcgcagata ccaaatactg tccttctagt gtagccgtag ttaggccacc acttcaagaa
     1801 ctctgtagca ccgcctacat acctcgctct gctaatcctg ttaccagtgg ctgctgccag
     1861 tggcgataag tcgtgtctta ccgggttgga ctcaagacga tagttaccgg ataaggcgca
     1921 gcggtcgggc tgaacggggg gttcgtgcac acagcccagc ttggagcgaa cgacctacac
     1981 cgaactgaga tacctacagc gtgagctatg agaaagcgcc acgcttcccg aagggagaaa
     2041 ggcggacagg tatccggtaa gcggcagggt cggaacagga gagcgcacga gggagcttcc
     2101 agggggaaac gcctggtatc tttatagtcc tgtcgggttt cgccacctct gacttgagcg
     2161 tcgatttttg tgatgctcgt caggggggcg gagcctatgg aaaaacgcca gcaacgcggc
     2221 ctttttacgg ttcctggtct tttgctggcc ttttgctcac atgttctttc ctgcgttatc
     2281 ccctgattct gtggataacc gtattaccgc ctttgagtga gctgatacca gcggataaca
     2341 atttcacagg gccctgtcgg attatgggct cttcttttat cctctacttt ctttctagaa
     2401 aatgcaaatg ttgagtcaga aattgctgaa tggagtacaa ctgcaatggg tttagcttat
     2461 gtttctggaa caattactgg tggaattgtg attgaaaagt aaggttatat ttcatttcaa
     2521 taaatgttac cacagtataa caaaaacaag ttacattgtt cagagtatgt ctgaatgtat
     2581 tattattatt gtatttgtgc atcagtactg tagttgtact gaagaagggt ttaaaataat
     2641 ctcaacgttt ttaagacgag ttagtgagaa tacggtcgca gttaggatgt ttggacatag
     2701 ttttattaga taatcgtgaa ctaactcact ataaaaaccc gctaactcat tgaataagat
     2761 agttttaaac gttcaaaatt tgaagacaaa attgtatgaa taagtttaca gagttggtcg
     2821 acgcaagctt ctccttctct tcacatttct caataattta gctctaattg cattcgtatt
     2881 cttcgcaaaa atacgtattc tgattgaccc gatgaaatac ggatgcctag ttgcattgat
     2941 catctacggt tatacttatg ggtgaggttt ttcaaatata ttttgattta atcgaataat
     3001 gaaatttcag aactggagtt ggtccaattt cgtggtttat atcctctgaa ctggtacctc
     3061 aaaaacatcg tagtattgct caatctgtgg catattcaat gaatactgta atggtggtta
     3121 tcagtacatt tacagtatta cctctatatt ccgttattgg tagttatgct ttccttattc
     3181 tatattcaat tccttcattt ataagtatgc ttatattatt tcgctactta ccggaaacca
     3241 aaggacgaga gattcatgat attgtgaatg aacttaaaaa aaaatgaaaa cctttgaaaa
     3301 cgttcatacg gccgaaattt tacttgatcg agccaattga acttttgtta agacttacag
     3361 aaaagtgaga gattttgtta caaaaaagtg agaaaaaagc gaaaatgaac aggaaaaaga
     3421 agaaaaatac acccgaagta tcatataaaa attaaaaaga ttgtttgacc tggcggaact
     3481 tttttgcaaa aactctgaat atccatggca catgcttcgt gcaaaacagg atccaaatga
     3541 atatcaacaa gagattcttg aagacgacga gccacttgct cagagcattg cttatctcga
     3601 atgagaccct tgttaaaatc atttttcaaa cattatatga cattgtcgaa atgtcctcct
     3661 gattccatga tggtagcaaa ctcacttcgt ctttgagcca atttatccaa gtccttgtaa
     3721 aaagtattcg aaaattgtta acggataaaa tgtttattat aatatcaaaa acaatttgtc
     3781 agttgaccac tttttgatat atttgacaga aaccgggatg aattggctca aagttagggc
     3841 gcccttctat tacagggttt ctgataacaa accggttatt aactcccaac aagggatgat
     3901 ttcaattcat catgctcaaa ttgacccaaa ttaagttaca tgacaaattc atcgcccttt
     3961 tcaactcttc ttggctcatc atctgttatt ctgttcctat tctgtctgca ccctataccc
     4021 ctttgcatac tctctcgtca ttcctttctt ggatagtgtc ttcttctccc cagctctgct
     4081 acttctatga cttgcgcccg ctgcttttcc gctcgttcct ctcctctctg acgtcttctt
     4141 ctgcttcttt tctccttcct ttttcccttc tcaatcttcc tctttttccc atttctgtca
     4201 atcattcgaa gaagaagaag aagaagaccc tcattcattt catttttttt tctgtcggtg
     4261 tgtgctgctc ggttaagagt gagctctcta ttccacgtct tcttcttttt cttcttcgat
     4321 tcgaatcaat cactccacca aaacgcattc gtttttggga ttcaccccgc ggttcgcaac
     4381 aggtttcttt ttcaaattat tagcgttata aatagaaaaa tggtggagtt tcaataaaaa
     4441 tgataattta caaagtgtat tttgattaca tgtactcaaa aaggttgaaa tttttcatac
     4501 cagttttccg gaaatccatc tgatatcatt atcgtatttt tctttttaaa aatgttttca
     4561 aaaaaaaaca aaatatagct ggttatttgg caccctctaa ttaccatttt cctgtcacac
     4621 cacactcttt tccttcttcc acttctttcc gttttcagcc gcttccaacc aaaccgatat
     4681 gaaagccgag caacaacaat cgattccacc cggctcggcg accttcccgt cgcaggtgag
     4741 actcagaaaa ctagagaaac cgctcaacta actcttgata tccgatttca ttcttttctc
     4801 ttttcttttt gttgaacttt tccatatttc cagatgccac ggccaccacc aagcaccgaa
     4861 caaggaatca caacggaatc ggagcttgcg aagaaagctc aaatcactcc gaacgacgtt
     4921 ttagcacttc cgggaatcac tcaaggtatc ttgctccctt tggatttcag tttaaaacat
     4981 aaatttagga ttcttatgct ccccatctgc gaacatctat aacatcgagt tcaccaagtt
     5041 ccaaatccgt gatctggaca ctgagcaagt gcttttcgag atcgccaaac cggagaacga
     5101 tcaggagaat gatgagtcgc cacaggagtc ggcaagatac gtgcgttata gatttgctcc
     5161 aaactttttg aaactcaaaa cggtcggagc aactgtggaa ttcaaagtag gagacatccc
     5221 aatccatcat ttccgaatga tcgaacgtca cttcttcaaa gatcgccttc tgaagtgttt
     5281 tgactttgaa ttcggattct gtattccgaa ttcacgaaac aactgtgaac atatctatga
     5341 gttccctcaa ctctctcaac aactcagtga gtcattattc taaaaagtac aattcaaaag
     5401 actaatctct ttttcagtgg acgacatgat caacaatcca aacgagactc gttctgacag
     5461 cttctatttc gtcgataaca aactcgtcat gcacaacaaa gccgactact catatgatgc
     5521 ataaatattt aatacaaaaa tgttctggat aattattctg tcgaatagaa aaaaaactcc
     5581 aaatgtgatt aaattccaat aattcctgtc tagtttgttc cttccccttc cccttctcat
     5641 gttcaatgca ttcctaagct tttcagttcc ccccttgttt ctatattttt tcgctgtcct
     5701 gtcacactcg ctaaaaacac taatcacacg gaaatctgtt ttcaataaaa actccaactt
     5761 taactcattt tcaatttcaa ctgaaagatt ttttcattag agaatgtcta gaactaggcc
     5821 cgggctacgt aatacgactc acttaaggcc ttgactagag ggtaccagag ctcacctagg
     5881 caggaacagc tatgaccatg attacgccaa gctatcaact ttgtatagaa aagttgagtt
     5941 gagtgattat agtctctgtt ttcgttaatt ttgaattttg cttgataagg ctgcaacaaa
     6001 gatcaggttg acatatattt tcagtaattt attttaacct gtactctatc actgccggct
     6061 ataataagtt cttgaataaa ataattttcc cgacaaaaca tgagtatttc tttcgaaaat
     6121 aaaagtgcag gctaattaga gattattctg taattaactg cataatttgt cacgtgccat
     6181 agttttacat tccactacgt catagttctt aaaatactaa tctcctgaaa atagaagtag
     6241 gtgaagaaag tttaattatc agttctaaaa tgacaattga tctttggaat atgttctgaa
     6301 actaccgatc attgaacaga tgctatttga atgatataga attgtatatt tgcaatttct
     6361 gaaacgcgtt cttaaaggca cacagattaa ttcaaaaggg tctggccgca aaaaggttta
     6421 tggtggccga ttttgagttt tgtgtgtgat tgctttttca caatcagtgt tttcaggatt
     6481 atgtgatgaa ctagatcttc aagtttcgtt acatttcata tgttttcgga actcacgaag
     6541 tacatattgg gtattgtgct caaaaaattc agcaatcagc ttcgctccgc tgactttaga
     6601 acccaaaaaa atagtatggc caaactgact gtgttacgat catttcaatt tttcaataca
     6661 tatttaagat ttctaagagt aagaaggtca aaaactgttc tggaatacat atatattttt
     6721 caggttacaa ttagtcaaaa agtgcactga aatatacgtt ttaatttcac gaataaccca
     6781 attagttcaa tgtatttttg gtcaaccaac gttaaagttt ggcttccaac caattatcat
     6841 ttctgatcaa ccacaatgtt ttttctttat ctgcaagtta attttttatt tttatccaga
     6901 tgtttggcat atttttcaat tcttcactag cgcccacttc ttgcacttcc ggcgccctga
     6961 atctaatgca tctgttgcaa gaattgaaag accaatcaac acattgtttt cttcacgaga
     7021 tactgaagaa aatgaataaa aacagagaaa aagagccatg tgattagtga caactgttgc
     7081 taacagatac catagcttgg acttggtacg tgatggcaac gtatgggtca acaaaaatga
     7141 ttgcagaggg ggtgcaaaac agtcaagtcg agaaaatatg aaaaacagaa aacaaagaac
     7201 agaaaaatgg gtttgagagt cagtataatt tataaaagaa aaattgtaca tagaaattaa
     7261 ccatttttgt agaagaagtt atttttcaag catcgttaaa aattattcaa agcaccttat
     7321 ttcatattta attttaaaca tggttaaatg aacaacacgg tgcgcaatca ggaaaacttg
     7381 aaatctgaaa ctgttgttgt gatcttcttc gcaactgttc agatagcact agtgtaatgt
     7441 taagagtgcg cgaatataat ggaatataat ggatcacacc tcctgccatc aggtaaacgt
     7501 ctctgttatc acatatttcc aactattaaa tttttacctt ttacagtttt acattttttt
     7561 gaaaaaagta actttttgtc ttcaaaatcc ctgacgaaaa tatcaaatat tttaatcgag
     7621 actgcagagg aaccgattga tgatttggaa aatccagctt tacctgtgta agaactgaaa
     7681 agtttcataa ccctagggta ttcccagtta cattccccac tggctaacaa tagcacccag
     7741 tttttcatca cctttcttca aatttctcgg cgatttgtta aaaacaaaat ttgtgtccct
     7801 tctctgatat ctctatgtct ctaaacacaa gttcatcgga aaacgaagga gggtaggtgt
     7861 tggttgggct cccgaagtga aaatagaaga gcaagaatag aatattagag agagagtgca
     7921 gagagggcgg gatagctccc gggattccgt tttcttcttc tttatcttca acgatgatgt
     7981 gtgtgcgtgt tgtatagatt ctgttgctcc cccacaactc gctccgaagg ctcaatacaa
     8041 ttcaattgat attggaggag agcctaccgg agtgggagga taagaagaaa cataagaaga
     8101 agaagaagaa gaagcatgct tctggttttt gatgctatga aaacggcaca aaaagatgat
     8161 tgaggtccct tttcaatacc ttctctcatc tttcaaatcc cattgaaacc taaaacttct
     8221 caccacgctt taccattgtt ctccaaaaac ttatagcaat gtctataact tttttatctc
     8281 tgaaaagcag tgttccattt ttctttttcc tattttattt caattgtttc tcacatttcg
     8341 tttggattct ttgcttgtca accagcttct tcttccactt ttaccgtcta attttcaggg
     8401 cagggagcca tcaaacccac gaccactaga tccatctaga aacaagtttg tacaaaaaag
     8461 caggctcaat ggtgtcaaag ggcgaagagc tgtttactgg agtcgtccca attctggtgg
     8521 agctggatgg agatgtcaac gggcataagt tttcagtgcg aggagaggga gaaggagacg
     8581 ctaccaacgg caagctgaca ctgaaattca tcagcaccac agggaagctg cccgtgcctt
     8641 gggtaagttt aaacatatat atactaacta accctgatta tttaaatttt cagccaaccc
     8701 tggtcactac cctgagttgg ggcgtccagt catttgcccg atacccagac cacatgaagc
     8761 agcatgattt ctttaaatcc gctatgcccg agggctacgt gcaggaacgg acaattttct
     8821 ttaaggacga tggaacatac aaaactagta agtttaaaca gttcggtact aactaaccat
     8881 acatatttaa attttcagga gcagaggtga agttcgaagg agacactctg gtcaacagga
     8941 tcgagctgaa gggcattgac tttaaagaag atggaaatat cctgggccac aaactggagt
     9001 acaacgccat ccatggcaac gtgtacatta cagctgataa gcagaaaaac gggattaagg
     9061 caaatttcgg actgaactgc aatgtggaag acgggagtgt ccagctggcc gatcactacc
     9121 agcagaacac tcctatcggc gacgggcccg tgctgctgcc tgataatcat tatctgagca
     9181 cccagtccgt cctgtctaag gaccccaatg agaaaagaga tcacatggtg ctgctggagt
     9241 ttgtgaccgc tgctggcatt accctgggga tggacgagct gtacaaggga ccaggcgaga
     9301 atttgtattt tcagggtcgt cttgtcaagt tccttgttgg aggaccaggc atggtgtcta
     9361 aaggcgagga actgttcact ggggtggtgc ccatcctggt ggagctggac ggcgatgtga
     9421 atgggcacaa gtttagcgtg cgcggagagg gagaagggga cgctaccaac ggaaagctga
     9481 cactgaaact gatttccacc acaggcaagc tgcccgtgcc ttggccaaca ctggtgacta
     9541 ccctgggata cggcctccag agcttcgccc ggtatccaga ccacatgaag cagcatgatt
     9601 tctttaaatc agctatgccc gagggctacg tgcaggaacg gacaatcttc tttaaggacg
     9661 atgggacata taaaactaga gccgaggtga agtttgaagg ggacactctg gtgaacagga
     9721 tcgagctgaa gggaattgac ttcaaagaag atggaaatat cctgggccac aagctggagt
     9781 acaacttcaa cagccataac gtgtatatca ccgccgataa gcagaaaaac ggcatcaagg
     9841 ctaatttcaa aattaggcac aatgtggaag acggcggggt gcagctggct gatcattacc
     9901 agcagaacac acctatcggg gacggacccg tgctgctgcc tgataatcac tacctgagct
     9961 atcagtccgt gctgtctaag gacccaaacg agaaacggga tcatatggtg ctgaaagaat
    10021 ttgtgactgc cgctgggatt accctgggaa tggatgagct gtataagcac ccagctttct
    10081 tgtacaaagt gggaatgaag tgggcttaca aggaggagaa caactttgag aagcgtcgtg
    10141 ccgaaggaga caagatccgc agaaagtacc cagaccgtat tccagtgatt gttgagaaag
    10201 caccaaagtc aaagctccat gacttggata agaagaagta cttggtccca tccgatctta
    10261 ctgttggaca gttctacttc ctcatcagaa aacgcatcca acttcgtcca gaagatgctc
    10321 tgttcttctt tgtcaacaat gtcattccac aaaccatgac cacaatggga caactctacc
    10381 aggtaactaa ccagtcgttt attttcattt aattaaccct tttctttatt acaggaccat
    10441 cacgaggaag acttgttcct ttacatcgcc tacagtgacg aaagtgtgta tggaggagag
    10501 gtcgaaaaga aggaataaag tgtcatgtat tatccgccga cgaatgtgta tacttgtaca
    10561 atggaaattt catacttcta atggaaaccc aaagcccctt taaaaaaatc ttctcatttt
    10621 ctgtaataat tctgtatttc cttcacattt tcttctcatt tttctcgtat gacggttccg
    10681 agtagtgact tctattcaaa ctattgtcta cgaagttgct cttctcccct cccagaaaat
    10741 catgttttct ctcggatttt gatatttttt tgctattact ttcaaatttt tgattcatga
    10801 ataaacgaag aagacacaaa accaacttta ttatacatag ttgataattc actggccgtc
    10861 gttttacact cgagacgtac ggtgcgcgcg atgcattcga agatctgccc actagtgagt
    10921 cgtattataa gtgcaagtaa gatcagtgtt tgtttcgata tcagtctgtt tcgtaacggt
    10981 cttctgtata actacaaaaa agaataaaaa accgtatcac aactgagaaa aaagacaaaa
    11041 cttattgaac agtgttcctt tcaaaaaatt attttgtaaa aaatcgagtt tttctccaaa
    11101 ataacgcacg caatcaaaaa caagaaaact aacgtgttct cctgggcgtg gaactcctta
    11161 tcaagattac cattattgtc tgtcagaatt gatatttcaa ttatttcata tctagacaaa
    11221 cccgggtgtc ttgcatttat tagtactgtg agtttacata caaacgaggc ttactcagat
    11281 aacatagagt cacctctaat tagcaaaaac ccatttctaa ttagctattt cgaccagttc
    11341 taaagtcacc gtaattagaa atggtttttg tagcttttct aattagaaat gaccccgaga
    11401 taagtgaaat atggcatttt ctgggttttc tagtaagaaa tgatcccgca cgtagtgatt
    11461 ccgcgttaca agccaaattc aaattaaaaa agtatattac acaattcaag ttacattatt
    11521 ttcaggaaac aatggcgaag agcaaagcag agattcaaaa ggaggaaaga gacaacagat
    11581 atgaacgaag acttcttgaa aagagaaaga gacatgaggt gagtaaccat gataataaat
    11641 aatcaagtaa gggctataga tttataaatt ctggagttaa cagtttcgaa aaaaagtagt
    11701 tttcatatgt gcgaaggaat atcaaaaata ggggaatagc ctaaacgagt gagaaaatta
    11761 aatgtttgtt attttttcaa aaatgtctgc agggccgtta tcctttcaaa tgcactctat
    11821 caaacataga tcatatccat catatcttat ccagaattta tatcatatcc aagattgaga
    11881 gcgtttcaag gaaaatctca aacaaccata caattttgta gatcgacaac aaggcctcca
    11941 cttcttcatc gatggcctct gcagcacctg caccaccaag tttgtatttt tcatattaat
    12001 ataaagtgag ccacgcatag tcgtttttag gatttttgcc agatcgatgt cgcgcaaaca
    12061 gactgttttt ttttctttga aagccgtgcg tgacatgggc cacggattgt aacgccgcgc
    12121 tggatggata aaaatttatt cagtttttta gcctttacaa aatatggttc gactactttc
    12181 tttattttta catttttata ggtgctcatt gagctgagat attttgggta taatcggaaa
    12241 atcgctgatt ttggtcattt ttctgcacta aagattacac aaaaagttca gtatttagat
    12301 tcattgttga aaattgggga tgatctacag atacatatcg ccgtgttcaa aaaca
//
