[The description below was written by a language model from this plasmid's Addgene catalogue record and the feature table of its GenBank file.]
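Description:
pMyo-3::oxCerulean-oxVenus::Lgg-1 is a 12,355 bp circular worm expression plasmid built on the pCFJ150 backbone and intended for transgene expression in C. elegans. In bacteria it is maintained as a high-copy plasmid through a ColE1/pUC-type origin and selected with ampicillin via the bla (AmpR) gene and its own promoter.

The payload is a multisite Gateway assembly, as shown by the ordered attB4, attB1, attB2 and attB3 recombination sites. The spacing suggests a roughly 2.5 kb promoter slot between attB4 and attB1, a coding slot of about 1.6 kb between attB1 and attB2, and a shorter 3' slot between attB2 and attB3. By the construct name and stated purpose, these would hold the myo-3 promoter, which drives expression in body wall muscle, followed by the tandem oxCerulean-oxVenus "double fluorescent protein" (dFP) tag joined to LGG-1. However, the feature table does not annotate the promoter, the fluorescent proteins, LGG-1 or any 3' UTR, so their exact boundaries and the identity of the terminator are not recorded. A TEV protease recognition site is annotated inside the coding slot, at a position consistent with a linker within the dFP tag, though the record does not say so. A Factor Xa site annotated on the reverse strand in the backbone region is probably an incidental match. Large unannotated stretches flank the Gateway cassette, and the record does not describe their content.

The stated use is monitoring autophagy specifically in body wall muscle, with dFP-tagged LGG-1 as the reporter, in the context of studying tissue-specific autophagy responses to aging and stress.
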