Addgene plasmid #68044: pMyo-3::oxCerulean-oxVenus::Lgg-1
Purpose: Lgg-1 tagged with oxCerulean-oxVenus (dFP, or double fluorescent protein), expressed in body wall muscle, for monitoring autophagy
Depositing lab: Dana Miller. Depositing organization: University of Washington. Publication: Tissue-specific autophagy responses to aging and stress in C. elegans. Chapin HA, Okada M, Merz AJ, Miller DL. Aging (Albany NY). 2015 Jun 30. 100765 PubMed 26142908.
Backbone
  Vector backbone: pCFJ150
  Backbone manufacturer: Erik Jorgensen
  Vector type: Worm Expression
Growth in bacteria
  Bacterial resistance: Ampicillin, 100 μg/mL
  Growth temperature: 37°C
  Growth strain: DH5alpha
  Copy number: High Copy
Gene/Insert
  Gene/Insert name: pMyo-3::oxCerulean-oxVenus::Lgg-1
Terms and licenses: Academic/Nonprofit Terms; Industry Terms: Not Available to Industry
How to cite: pMyo-3::oxCerulean-oxVenus::Lgg-1 was a gift from Dana Miller (Addgene plasmid # 68044 ; http://n2t.net/addgene:68044 ; RRID:Addgene_68044)
