>Addgene plasmid #68044 | pMyo-3::oxCerulean-oxVenus::Lgg-1 | addgene partial sequence | sequence record 122778 | pSA-F 5'-ccttccccttctcatgttca-3'
TTTTTTCGCTGTCCTGTCACACTCGCTAAAAACACTAATCACACGGAAATCTGTTTTCAATAAAAACTCC
AACTTTAACTCATTTTCAATTTCAACTGAAAGATTTTTTCATTAGAGAATGTCTAGAACTAGGCCCGGGC
TACGTAATACGACTCACTTAAGGCCTTGACTAGAGGGTACCAGAGCTCACCTAGGCAGGAACAGCTATGA
CCATGATTACGCCAAGCTATCAACTTTGTATAGAAAAGTTGAGTTGAGTGATTATAGTCTCTGTTTTCGT
TAATTTTGAATTTTGCTTGATAAGGCTGCAACAAAGATCAGGTTGACATATATTTTCAGTAATTTATTTT
AACCTGTACTCTATCACTGCCGGCTATAATAAGTTCTTGAATAAAATAATTTTCCCGACAAAACATGAGT
ATTTCTTTCGAAAATAAAAGTGCAGGCTAATTAGAGATTATTCTGTAATTAACTGCATAATTTGTCACGT
GCCATAGTTTTACATTCCACTACGTCATAGTTCTTAAAATACTAATCTCCTGAAAATAGAAGTAGGTGAA
GAAAGTTTAATTATCAGTTCTAAAATGACAATTGATCTTTGGAATATGTTCTGAAACTACCGATCATTGA
ACAGATGCTATTTGAATGATATAGAATTGTATATTTGCAATTTCTGAAACGCGTTCTTA
