>Addgene plasmid #68044 | pMyo-3::oxCerulean-oxVenus::Lgg-1 | addgene partial sequence | sequence record 122905 | M13-F20 5'-TGTAAAACGACGGCCAGT-3'
TCTTCTTCGTTTATTCATGAATCAAAAATTTGAAAGTAATAGCAAAAAAATATCAAAATCCGAGAGAAAA
CATGATTTTCTGGGAGGGGAGAAGAGCAACTTCGTAGACAATAGTTTGAATAGAAGTCACTACTCGGAAC
CGTCATACGAGAAAAATGAGAAGAAAATGTGAAGGAAATACAGAATTATTACAGAAAATGAGAAGATTTT
TTTAAAGGGGCTTTGGGTTTCCATTAGAAGTATGAAATTTCCATTGTACAAGTATACACATTCGTCGGCG
GATAATACATGACACTTTATTCCTTCTTTTCGACCTCTCCTCCATACACACTTTCGTCACTGTAGGCGAT
GTAAAGGAACAAGTCTTCCTCGTGATGGTCCTGTAATAAAGAAAAGGGTTAATTAAATGAAAATAAACGA
CTGGTTAGTTACCTGGTAGAGTTGTCCCATTGTGGTCATGGTTTGTGGAATGACATTGTTGACAAAGAAG
AACAGAGCATCTTCTGGACGAAGTTGGATGCGTTTTCTGATGAGGAAGTAGAACTGTCCAACAGTAAGAT
CGGATGGGACCAAGTACTTCTTCTTATCCAAGTCATGGAGCTTTGACTTTGGTGCTTTCTCAACAATCAC
TGGAATACGGTCTGGGTACTTTCTGCGGATCTTGTCTCCTTCGGCACGACGCTTCTCAAAGTTGTTCTCC
TCCTTGTAAGCCCACTTCATTCCCACTTTGTACAAGAAAGCTGGGTGCTTATACAGCTCATCCATTCCCA
GGGTAATCCCAGCGGCAGTCACAAATTCTTTCAGCACCATATGATCCCGTTTCTCGTTTGGGTCCTTAGA
CAGCACGGACTGATAGCTCAGGTAGTGATTATCAGGCAGCAGCACGG
